>Addgene plasmid #199682 | pRK5 LYCHOS ∆LED-HA | addgene full sequence | sequence record 392066 | Addgene NGS Result
TTCGAGCTCGCCCGACATTGATTATTGACTAGTTATTAATAGTAATCAATTACGGGGTCATTAGTTCATA
GCCCATATATGGAGTTCCGCGTTACATAACTTACGGTAAATGGCCCGCCTGGCTGACCGCCCAACGACCC
CCGCCCATTGACGTCAATAATGACGTATGTTCCCATAGTAACGCCAATAGGGACTTTCCATTGACGTCAA
TGGGTGGAGTATTTACGGTAAACTGCCCACTTGGCAGTACATCAAGTGTATCATATGCCAAGTACGCCCC
CTATTGACGTCAATGACGGTAAATGGCCCGCCTGGCATTATGCCCAGTACATGACCTTATGGGACTTTCC
TACTTGGCAGTACATCTACGTATTAGTCATCGCTATTACCATGGTGATGCGGTTTTGGCAGTACATCAAT
GGGCGTGGATAGCGGTTTGACTCACGGGGATTTCCAAGTCTCCACCCCATTGACGTCAATGGGAGTTTGT
TTTGGCACCAAAATCAACGGGACTTTCCAAAATGTCGTAACAACTCCGCCCCATTGACGCAAATGGGCGG
TAGGCGTGTACGGTGGGAGGTCTATATAAGCAGAGCTCGTTTAGTGAACCGTCAGATCGCCTGGAGACGC
CATCCACGCTGTTTTGACCTCCATAGAAGACACCGGGACCGATCCAGCCTCCGCGGCCGGGAACGGTGCA
TTGGAACGCGGATTCCCCGTGCCAAGAGTGACGTAAGTACCGCCTATAGAGTCTATAGGCCCACCCCCTT
GGCTTCGTTAGAACGCGGCTACAATTAATACATAACCTTATGTATCATACACATACGATTTAGGTGACAC
TATAGAATAACATCCACTTTGCCTTTCTCTCCACAGGTGTCCACTCCCAGGTCCAACTGCACCTCGGTTC
TATCGATGCCACCATGAATTCTAATTTACCTGCAGAGAACTTAACCATTGCAGTCAATATGACCAAGACT
TTGCCTACAGCAGTAACGCATGGATTTAATTCCACTAATGACCCACCTTCAATGTCAATTACAAGGCTTT
TTCCAGCCTTACTGGAATGCTTTGGCATTGTCCTTTGTGGCTACATAGCAGGAAGGGCCAATGTCATAAC
ATCAACCCAGGCCAAAGGACTAGGAAATTTTGTCTCCAGATTTGCACTTCCAGCTTTATTATTCAAAAAC
ATGGTTGTACTTAATTTTTCCAATGTGGACTGGTCCTTCCTATATAGTATCTTAATTGCCAAAGCTTCTG
TATTTTTCATTGTATGTGTATTAACCTTATTGGTTGCCAGTCCTGATAGTCGATTTAGCAAAGCTGGACT
ATTCCCTATTTTTGCTACACAAAGTAATGACTTTGCATTGGGATACCCTATAGTTGAAGCTTTATATCAA
ACTACATACCCAGAATATCTCCAGTACATTTATTTGGTGGCACCAATATCTCTTATGATGTTAAACCCTA
TAGGGTTTATTTTCTGTGAAATCCAAAAGTGGAAAGACACTCAAAATGCTTCTCAAAATAAAATAAAAAT
TGTGGGACTCGGACTCCTGCGTGTATTACAGAACCCAATAGTATTTATGGTCTTCATTGGCATCGCCTTC
AATTTTATTCTTGATCGAAAGGTACCTGTATATGTCGAAAATTTTCTTGATGGACTTGGAAATTCTTTTT
CTGGATCAGCCCTATTTTATCTTGGTCTCACGATGGTGGGAAAAATAAAGAGACTGAAGAAGTCGGCATT
TGTAGTACTAATTCTTCTCATCACAGCTAAACTTCTGGTGCTGCCACTTCTGTGCAGAGAAATGGTGGAA
CTCTTGGACAAGGGCGACAGTGTGGTGAACCATACAAGTTTATCAAATTATGCATTTCTGTATGGTGTAT
TTCCTGTAGCACCAGGAGTGGCTATCTTTGCAACACAATTCAACATGGAAGTAGAAATTATAACCTCAGG
GATGGTGATAAGCACATTTGTGTCTGCTCCCATCATGTACGTTTCTGCCTGGTTACTGACCTTTCCCACT
ATGGACCCTAAGCCATTGGCATATGCCATCCAGAATGTTAGTTTTGATATAAGTATTGTCAGCCTGATCT
CCTTGATCTGGTCTCTGGCTATTCTTCTTTTGAGTAAGAAATATAAACAGCTTCCTCATATGCTTACAAC
TAATTTACTCATTGCTCAGTCTATTGTCTGTGCTGGAATGATGATATGGAATTTTGTTAAAGAAAAAAAT
TTTGTTGGACAAATTTTGGTGTTTGTTCTATTGTACAGCTCCCTCTATAGCACCTACCTGTGGACAGGCC
TTCTAGCAATTTCTTTGTTTCTTTTGAAAAAGCGAGAGAGGGTACAAATTCCTGTTGGAATAATCATAAT
ATCTGGCTGGGGAATTCCTGCTCTCCTTGTTGGTGTTCTTTTGATAACTGGAAAACACAATGGAGATAGC
ATTGACTCAGCCTTCTTTTATGGAAAAGAACAGATGATCACCACAGCAGTCACCCTGTTCTGCAGCATCC
TGATAGCTGGCATATCCCTCATGTGCATGAACCAGACTGCCCAAGCAGGAAGCTATGAAGGTTTCGATGG
AGGAGGAAGTGGAGACCAGCAACTGACCCGACATGTGTTGCTGTGTTTACTTCTCATCATTGGCCTGTTC
GCTAATCTTTCCAGTTGTTTATGGTGGCTATTCAACCAAGAGCCTGGAAGACTTTATGTTGAGTTACAGT
TTTTCTGTGCCGTGTTTAACTTTGGTCAGGGATTTATTTCCTTTGGAATCTTTGGATTAGATAAACATTT
AATCATCCTGCCTTTCAAAAGAAGACTTGAATTCCTATGGAACAATAAAGACACAGCAGAAAACAGGGAT
TCTCCTGTTTCAGAGGAAATAAAAATGACCTGTCAACAATTTATCCATTATCACCGTGACCTCTGTATCC
GAAACATTGTCAAAGAAAGAAGGTGTGGTGCAAAGACTTCTGCTGGAACTTTCTGTGGCTGTGACCTGGT
GAGCTGGCTAATTGAAGTCGGCCTTGCCTCCGACCGTGGTGAAGCTGTGATATACGGAGACAGGCTGGTA
CAAGGGGGAGTCATCCAACATATTACCAATGAGTATGAATTCCGGGATGAGTACTTGTTTTACAGATTTC
TTCAAAAGAGTCCTGAACAGAGTCCTCCTGCTATTAATGCAAACACTCTCCAACAGGAAAGATATAAAGA
AATTGAGCATTCATCCCCACCCTCACATTCCCCTAAGACCAGATCTAATGGTGGTGGTGGTGGGATGGGC
TACCCCTATGATGTGCCTGACTACGCATAAGGATCCCCAGCTTGGCCGCCATGGCCCAACTTGTTTATTG
CAGCTTATAATGGTTACAAATAAAGCAATAGCATCACAAATTTCACAAATAAAGCATTTTTTTCACTGCA
TTCTAGTTGTGGTTTGTCCAAACTCATCAATGTATCTTATCATGTCTGGATCGGGAATTAATTCGGCGCA
GCACCATGGCCTGAAATAACCTCTGAAAGAGGAACTTGGTTAGGTACCTTCTGAGGCGGAAAGAACCAGC
TGTGGAATGTGTGTCAGTTAGGGTGTGGAAAGTCCCCAGGCTCCCCAGCAGGCAGAAGTATGCAAAGCAT
GCATCTCAATTAGTCAGCAACCAGGTGTGGAAAGTCCCCAGGCTCCCCAGCAGGCAGAAGTATGCAAAGC
ATGCATCTCAATTAGTCAGCAACCATAGTCCCGCCCCTAACTCCGCCCATCCCGCCCCTAACTCCGCCCA
GTTCCGCCCATTCTCCGCCCCATGGCTGACTAATTTTTTTTATTTATGCAGAGGCCGAGGCCGCCTCGGC
CTCTGAGCTATTCCAGAAGTAGTGAGGAGGCTTTTTTGGAGGCCTAGGCTTTTGCAAAAAGCTGTTAACA
GCTTGGCACTGGCCGTCGTTTTACAACGTCGTGACTGGGAAAACCCTGGCGTTACCCAACTTAATCGCCT
TGCAGCACATCCCCCTTTCGCCAGCTGGCGTAATAGCGAAGAGGCCCGCACCGATCGCCCTTCCCAACAG
TTGCGCAGCCTGAATGGCGAATGGCGCCTGATGCGGTATTTTCTCCTTACGCATCTGTGCGGTATTTCAC
ACCGCATA
[142 nt withheld, positions 4139-4280]
C
[141 nt withheld, positions 4282-4422]
CCTTTGACGTTGGAGTCCACGTTCTTT
[37 nt withheld, positions 4450-4486]
ACCCTATCTCGGGCTATTCTTTTGATTTATAAGGGATTTTGCCGATTTCGGCCTATTGGTTAAAAAATGA
GCTGATTTAACAAAAATTTAACGCGAATTTTAACAAAATATTAACGTTTACAATTTTATGGTGCACTCTC
AGTACAATCTGCTCTGATGCCGCATAGTTAAGCCAGCCCCGACACCCGCCAACACCCGCTGACGCGCCCT
GACGGGCTTGTCTGCTCCCGGCATCCGCTTACAGACAAGCTGTGACCGTCTCCGGGAGCTGCATGTGTCA
GAGGTTTTCACCGTCATCACCGAAACGCGCGAGACGAAAGGGCCTCGTGATACGCCTATTTTTATAGGTT
AATGTCATGATAATAATGGTTTCTTAGACGTCAGGTGGCACTTTTCGGGGAAATGTGCGCGGAACCCCTA
TTTGTTTATTTTTCTAAATACATTCAAATATGTATCCGCTCATGAGACAATAACCCTGATAAATGCTTCA
ATAATATTGAAAAAGGAAGAGTATGAGTATTCAACATTTCCGTGTCGCCCTTATTCCCTTTTTTGCGGCA
TTTTGCCTTCCTGTTTTTGCTCACCCAGAAACGCTGGTGAAAGTAAAAGATGCTGAAGATCAGTTGGGTG
CACGAGTGGGTTACATCGAACTGGATCTCAACAGCGGTAAGATCCTTGAGAGTTTTCGCCCCGAAGAACG
TTTTCCAATGATGAGCACTTTTAAAGTTCTGCTATGTGGCGCGGTATTATCCCGTATTGACGCCGGGCAA
GAGCAACTCGGTCGCCGCATACACTATTCTCAGAATGACTTGGTTGAGTACTCACCAGTCACAGAAAAGC
ATCTTACGGATGGCATGACAGTAAGAGAATTATGCAGTGCTGCCATAACCATGAGTGATAACACTGCGGC
CAACTTACTTCTGACAACGATCGGAGGACCGAAGGAGCTAACCGCTTTTTTGCACAACATGGGGGATCAT
GTAACTCGCCTTGATCGTTGGGAACCGGAGCTGAATGAAGCCATACCAAACGACGAGCGTGACACCACGA
TGCCTGTAGCAATGGCAACAACGTTGCGCAAACTATTAACTGGCGAACTACTTACTCTAGCTTCCCGGCA
ACAATTAATAGACTGGATGGAGGCGGATAAAGTTGCAGGACCACTTCTGCGCTCGGCCCTTCCGGCTGGC
TGGTTTATTGCTGATAAATCTGGAGCCGGTGAGCGTGGGTCTCGCGGTATCATTGCAGCACTGGGGCCAG
ATGGTAAGCCCTCCCGTATCGTAGTTATCTACACGACGGGGAGTCAGGCAACTATGGATGAACGAAATAG
ACAGATCGCTGAGATAGGTGCCTCACTGATTAAGCATTGGTAACTGTCAGACCAAGTTTACTCATATATA
CTTTAGATTGATTTAAAACTTCATTTTTAATTTAAAAGGATCTAGGTGAAGATCCTTTTTGATAATCTCA
TGACCAAAATCCCTTAACGTGAGTTTTCGTTCCACTGAGCGTCAGACCCCGTAGAAAAGATCAAAGGATC
TTCTTGAGATCCTTTTTTTCTGCGCGTAATCTGCTGCTTGCAAACAAAAAAACCACCGCTACCAGCGGTG
GTTTGTTTGCCGGATCAAGAGCTACCAACTCTTTTTCCGAAGGTAACTGGCTTCAGCAGAGCGCAGATAC
CAAATACTGTTCTTCTAGTGTAGCCGTAGTTAGGCCACCACTTCAAGAACTCTGTAGCACCGCCTACATA
CCTCGCTCTGCTAATCCTGTTACCAGTGGCTGCTGCCAGTGGCGATAAGTCGTGTCTTACCGGGTTGGAC
TCAAGACGATAGTTACCGGATAAGGCGCAGCGGTCGGGCTGAACGGGGGGTTCGTGCACACAGCCCAGCT
TGGAGCGAACGACCTACACCGAACTGAGATACCTACAGCGTGAGCTATGAGAAAGCGCCACGCTTCCCGA
AGGGAGAAAGGCGGACAGGTATCCGGTAAGCGGCAGGGTCGGAACAGGAGAGCGCACGAGGGAGCTTCCA
GGGGGAAACGCCTGGTATCTTTATAGTCCTGTCGGGTTTCGCCACCTCTGACTTGAGCGTCGATTTTTGT
GATGCTCGTCAGGGGGGCGGAGCCTATGGAAAAACGCCAGCAACGCGGCCTTTTTACGGTTCCTGGCCTT
TTGCTGGCCTTTTGCTCACATGTTCTTTCCTGCGTTATCCCCTGATTCTGTGGATAACCGTATTACCGCC
TTTGAGTGAGCTGATACCGCTCGCCGCAGCCGAACGACCGAGCGCAGCGAGTCAGTGAGCGAGGAAGCGG
AAGAGCGCCCAATACGCAAACCGCCTCTCCCCGCGCGTTGGCCGATTCATTAATGCAGCTGGCACGACAG
GTTTCCCGACTGGAAAGCGGGCAGTGAGCGCAACGCAATTAATGTGAGTTAGCTCACTCATTAGGCACCC
CAGGCTTTACACTTTATGCTTCCGGCTCGTATGTTGTGTGGAATTGTGAGCGGATAACAATTTCACACAG
GAAACAGCTATGACATGATTACGAATTAA
Features (pLannotate 1.2.2; 20 found; start..end, strand, type, name):
     14..393     +  enhancer       CMV enhancer: human cytomegalovirus immediate early enhancer
    394..597     +  promoter       CMV promoter: human cytomegalovirus (CMV) immediate early promoter
    733..776     +  intron         CMV intron (fragment): modified intron A from human cytomegalovirus
    828..846     +  promoter       SP6 promoter: promoter for bacteriophage SP6 RNA polymerase
    850..887     +  CDS            IgH signal sequence (fragment): signal sequence from the mouse immunoglobulin heavy chain variable region
    924..3260    +  CDS            GPR155 (fragment): GP155_HUMAN - Also known as PGR22. Experimental evidence at transcript level: Swiss-Prot protein existence level 2. From Homo sapiens (Human).
   3348..3482    +  polyA_signal   SV40 poly(A) signal: SV40 polyadenylation signal
   3551..3908    +  promoter       SV40 promoter: SV40 enhancer and early promoter
   3927..4081    +  CDS            lacZα (fragment): LacZα fragment of β-galactosidase; lacZ fragment
   4087..4138    -  misc_feature   bom (fragment): basis of mobility region from pBR322
   4157..4537    +  rep_origin     M13 ori (sequence partly withheld): M13 bacteriophage origin of replication; arrow indicates direction of (+) strand synthesis
   4613..4662    -  misc_feature   bom (fragment): basis of mobility region from pBR322
   4764..4799    -  CDS            rop (fragment): Rop protein, which maintains plasmids at low copy number; rop
   4894..4998    +  promoter       AmpR promoter: bla
   4999..5859    +  CDS            AmpR: β-lactamase; bla; confers resistance to ampicillin, carbenicillin, and related antibiotics
   6030..6618    +  rep_origin     ori: high-copy-number ColE1/pMB1/pBR322/pUC origin of replication
   6801..6893    +  CDS            lacI (fragment): lac repressor; lacI; The lac repressor binds to the lac operator to inhibit transcription in E. coli. This inhibition can be relieved by adding lactose or isopropyl-β-D-thiogalactopyranoside (IPTG).
   6906..6927    +  protein_bind   CAP binding site: CAP binding activates transcription in the presence of cAMP. E. coli catabolite activator protein
   6942..6972    +  promoter       lac promoter: promoter for the E. coli lac operon
   6980..6996    +  protein_bind   lac operator: The lac repressor binds to the lac operator to inhibit transcription in E. coli. This inhibition can be relieved by adding lactose or isopropyl-β-D-thiogalactopyranoside (IPTG). lac repressor encoded by lacI
