[The description below was written by a language model from this plasmid's Addgene catalogue record and pLannotate feature annotations shown in this document.]
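Description:
pRK5 LYCHOS ∆LED-HA is a mammalian expression plasmid of about 7 kb, built on the pRK5 backbone for transient expression of a deletion mutant of human GPR155, the lysosomal GPCR-like protein also called LYCHOS. It is maintained in E. coli as a high-copy plasmid through a ColE1/pUC-type origin and is selected with ampicillin via the β-lactamase gene. An M13 phage origin is also present, along with short remnants of lacZα, lacI, rop and bom and a lac promoter/operator, all of which are backbone leftovers rather than functional parts of the payload. No mammalian selection marker is annotated, which fits the stated transient use.

The expression cassette consists of the CMV immediate-early enhancer and promoter, a fragment of CMV intron A, and an SP6 phage promoter just upstream of the insert. The SP6 promoter can serve for sequencing or in vitro transcription. The GPR155 coding sequence was cloned between ClaI and BamHI sites and lacks amino acids 556–651, the "∆LED" deletion. It carries a C-terminal HA epitope tag for detection or immunoprecipitation. The tag is listed in the catalogue entry but is not separately annotated in the feature table. A short fragment matching a mouse IgH signal sequence is annotated upstream of the insert and is probably backbone-derived, since the record assigns it no role. Transcripts terminate at an SV40 polyadenylation signal, and an SV40 enhancer/early promoter region lies downstream. The associated publication concerns LYCHOS signalling cholesterol sufficiency to mTORC1, so the construct presumably serves as a domain-deletion comparison to the wild-type protein in transfected cells.
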