Addgene plasmid #199682: pRK5 LYCHOS ∆LED-HA
Purpose: Transient expression of LYCHOS (GPR155) ∆LED-HA
Depositing lab: Roberto Zoncu. Depositing organization: University of California, Berkeley. Publication: Lysosomal GPCR-like protein LYCHOS signals cholesterol sufficiency to mTORC1. Shin HR, Citron YR, Wang L, Tribouillard L, Goul CS, Stipp R, Sugasawa Y, Jain A, Samson N, Lim CY, Davis OB, Castaneda-Carpio D, Qian M, Nomura DK, Perera RM, Park E, Covey DF, Laplante M, Evers AS, Zoncu R. Science. 2022 Sep 16;377(6612):1290-1298. doi: 10.1126/science.abg6621. Epub 2022 Aug 25. PubMed 36007018.
Backbone
  Vector backbone: pRK5
  Vector type: Mammalian Expression
Growth in bacteria
  Bacterial resistance: Ampicillin, 100 μg/mL
  Growth temperature: 37°C
  Growth strain: DH5alpha
  Copy number: High Copy
Gene/Insert
  Gene/Insert name: GPR155
  Species: H. sapiens (human)
  Mutation: Deletion from amino acid 556-651
  Entrez Gene: GPR155 (a.k.a. DEP.7, DEPDC3, PGR22)
  Promoter: CMV
  Tag / fusion protein: HA (C terminal on insert)
  Cloning method: Restriction Enzyme; 5′ cloning site ClaI (not destroyed); 3′ cloning site BamHI (not destroyed)
  Sequencing primers: 5′ GATTTAGGTGACACTATAG
Terms and licenses: Academic/Nonprofit Terms; Industry Terms: Not Available to Industry
How to cite: pRK5 LYCHOS ∆LED-HA was a gift from Roberto Zoncu (Addgene plasmid # 199682 ; http://n2t.net/addgene:199682 ; RRID:Addgene_199682)
